>Addgene plasmid #45317 | pCN-EGD2 | depositor full sequence | sequence record 63413 | pCN-EGD2 sequence 5321 bps
TCGCGCGTTTCGGTGATGACGGTGAAAACCTCTGACACATGCAGCTCCCGGAGACGGTCACAGCTTGTCT
GTAAGCGGATGCCGGGAGCAGACAAGCCCGTCAGGGCGCGTCAGCGGGTGTTGGCGGGTGTCGGGGCTGG
CTTAACTATGCGGCATCAGAGCAGATTGTACTGAGAGTGCACCATACCATAGCTTCAAAATGTTTCTACT
CCTTTTTTACTCTTCCAGATTTTCTCGGACTCCGCGCATCGCCGTACCACTTCAAAACACCCAAGCACAG
CATACTAAATTTCCCCTCTTTCTTCCTCTAGGGTGTCGTTAATTACCCGTACTAAAGGTTTGGAAAAGAA
AAAAGAGACCGCCTCGTTTCTTTTTCTTCGTCGAAAAAGGCAATAAAAATTTTTATCACGTTTCTTTTTC
TTGAAAATTTTTTTTTGATTTTTTTCTCTTTCGATGACCTCCCATTGATATTTAAGTTAATAAACGGTCT
TCAATTTCTCAAGTTTCAGTTTCATTTTTCTTGTTCTATTACAACTTTTTTTACTTCTTGCTCATTAGAA
AGAAAGCATAGCAATCTAATCTAAGTTTTGGATCTAAAATGGGCACCACTCTTGACGACACGGCTTACCG
ATACCGCACCAGTGTCCCGGGGGACGCCGAGGCCATCGAGGCACTGGATGGGTCCTTCACCACCGACACC
GTCTTCCGCGTCACCGCCACCGGGGACGGCTTCACCCTGCGGGAGGTGCCGGTGGACCCGCCCCTGACCA
AGGTGTTCCCCGACGACGAATCGGACGACGAATCGGACGACGGGGAGGACGGCGACCCTGACTCCCGGAC
GTTCGTCGCGTACGGGGACGACGGCGACCTGGCGGGCTTCGTGGTCGTCTCGTACTCCGGCTGGAACCGC
CGGCTGACCGTCGAGGACATCGAGGTCGCCCCGGAGCACCGGGGGCACGGGGTCGGGCGCGCGTTGATGG
GGCTCGCGACGGAGTTCGCCCGCGAGCTGGGCGCCGGGCACCTCTGGCTGGAGGTCACCAACGTCAACGC
ACCGGCGATCCACGCGTACCGGCGGATGGGGTTCACCCTCTGCGGCCTGGACACCGCCCTGTACGACGGC
ACCGCCTCGGACGGCGAGCAGGCGCTCTACATGAGCATGCCCTGCCCCTAAGTCGAGTCATGTAATTAGT
TATGTCACGCTTACATTCACGCCCTCCCCCCACATCCGCTCTAACCGAAAAGGAAGGAGTTAGACAACCT
GAAGTCTAGGTCCCTATTTATTTTTTTATAGTTATGTTAGTATTAAGAACGTTATTTATATTTCAAATTT
TTCTTTTTTTTCTGTACAGACGCGTGTACGCATGTAACATTATACTGAAAACCTTGCTTGAGAAGGTTTT
GGGACGCTCGAAGGCTTTAATTTGCGGCCGTATGCGGTGTGAAATACCGCACAGATGCGTAAGGAGAAAA
TACCGCATCAGGCGCCATTCGCCATTCAGGCTGCGCAACTGTTGGGAAGGGCGATCGGTGCGGGCCTCTT
CGCTATTACGCCAGCTGGCGAAAGGGGGATGTGCTGCAAGGCGATTAAGTTGGGTAACGCCAGGGTTTTC
CCAGTCACGACGTTGTAAAACGACGGCCAGTGAATTGAGAGCTCTGTCCACTTCACTCACCAGTAATAAG
TTGCCCAGTCACCATCCCTTATATACGCTGTGGCTACCGAGATGGCCGAACCCACTCCAAATATATGGGA
TACTCAAACTGAAAGATGATGATGAGCTTATTATGGTAATGCTGTACGTACATTACCCCCGTGGCAAGAA
ACACGTACAACGCTACATTTCTCGTCGACGCTTTTTTTTTTCAAAATTTCTTTCATCGAAGAGCTTTGGA
GGGTCTCATAGCACATATAAGTTGTTATTGCTACACAATTTTGGTCAATTGAGTAGCTGTTGCAATAGGG
ACAAATCAAAAACACGTCAATAATACAGATATACAAAGTCTAGAACTAGTGGATCCCCCGGGCTGCAGGA
ATTCGATATCAAGCTTATCGATACCGTCGACCTCGAGAACACAACCCACAGCTACCACCATCAACAATAT
TTATATATATAACGTACACATAGAAATCACACAAACAGAGTATTTATTCTTAACTACATGAACTACCATC
AGACCGTCTGGGCCACTATATAATGTGCCATTCATAAACGTGATCACTTTACGTAGCAGGCAACCCCAGG
TGAAAATTTTTCAGCGAGCTGCCAGATTGTCAGGTGAAAAACTGAAAAAAACTTCTGGGCGATGAGCTTG
TGGCGGGAAATTAAGTATATAAAGCAGTTAGTTTCTTCTGCTTCTTGTGGTTCTGGGTATTCTTGTAATA
TTTGGAAGAATAGAAAATCAAGACTACTGCCTTTCTTTTCATATTATAGAGGAAGAAATACGCACGAACA
CGATATAGAGGTAAAGGTACCTTGCAGGCATGCAAGCTTGGCGTAATCATGGTCATAGCTGTTTCCTGTG
TGAAATTGTTATCCGCTCACAATTCCACACAACATACGAGCCGGAAGCATAAAGTGTAAAGCCTGGGGTG
CCTAATGAGTGAGCTAACTCACATTAATTGCGTTGCGCTCACTGCCCGCTTTCCAGTCGGGAAACCTGTC
GTGCCAGCTGCATTAATGAATCGGCCAACGCGCGGGGAGAGGCGGTTTGCGTATTGGGCGCTCTTCCGCT
TCCTCGCTCACTGACTCGCTGCGCTCGGTCGTTCGGCTGCGGCGAGCGGTATCAGCTCACTCAAAGGCGG
TAATACGGTTATCCACAGAATCAGGGGATAACGCAGGAAAGAACATGTGAGCAAAAGGCCAGCAAAAGGC
CAGGAACCGTAAAAAGGCCGCGTTGCTGGCGTTTTTCCATAGGCTCCGCCCCCCTGACGAGCATCACAAA
AATCGACGCTCAAGTCAGAGGTGGCGAAACCCGACAGGACTATAAAGATACCAGGCGTTTCCCCCTGGAA
GCTCCCTCGTGCGCTCTCCTGTTCCGACCCTGCCGCTTACCGGATACCTGTCCGCCTTTCTCCCTTCGGG
AAGCGTGGCGCTTTCTCATAGCTCACGCTGTAGGTATCTCAGTTCGGTGTAGGTCGTTCGCTCCAAGCTG
GGCTGTGTGCACGAACCCCCCGTTCAGCCCGACCGCTGCGCCTTATCCGGTAACTATCGTCTTGAGTCCA
ACCCGGTAAGACACGACTTATCGCCACTGGCAGCAGCCACTGGTAACAGGATTAGCAGAGCGAGGTATGT
AGGCGGTGCTACAGAGTTCTTGAAGTGGTGGCCTAACTACGGCTACACTAGAAGAACAGTATTTGGTATC
TGCGCTCTGCTGAAGCCAGTTACCTTCGGAAAAAGAGTTGGTAGCTCTTGATCCGGCAAACAAACCACCG
CTGGTAGCGGTGGTTTTTTTGTTTGCAAGCAGCAGATTACGCGCAGAAAAAAAGGATCTCAAGAAGATCC
TTTGATCTTTTCTACGGGGTCTGACGCTCAGTGGAACGAAAACTCACGTTAAGGGATTTTGGTCATGAGA
TTATCAAAAAGGATCTTCACCTAGATCCTTTTAAATTAAAAATGAAGTTTTAAATCAATCTAAAGTATAT
ATGAGTAAACTTGGTCTGACAGTTACCAATGCTTAATCAGTGAGGCACCTATCTCAGCGATCTGTCTATT
TCGTTCATCCATAGTTGCCTGACTCCCCGTCGTGTAGATAACTACGATACGGGAGGGCTTACCATCTGGC
CCCAGTGCTGCAATGATACCGCGAGACCCACGCTCACCGGCTCCAGATTTATCAGCAATAAACCAGCCAG
CCGGAAGGGCCGAGCGCAGAAGTGGTCCTGCAACTTTATCCGCCTCCATCCAGTCTATTAATTGTTGCCG
GGAAGCTAGAGTAAGTAGTTCGCCAGTTAATAGTTTGCGCAACGTTGTTGCCATTGCTACAGGCATCGTG
GTGTCACGCTCGTCGTTTGGTATGGCTTCATTCAGCTCCGGTTCCCAACGATCAAGGCGAGTTACATGAT
CCCCCATGTTGTGCAAAAAAGCGGTTAGCTCCTTCGGTCCTCCGATCGTTGTCAGAAGTAAGTTGGCCGC
AGTGTTATCACTCATGGTTATGGCAGCACTGCATAATTCTCTTACTGTCATGCCATCCGTAAGATGCTTT
TCTGTGACTGGTGAGTACTCAACCAAGTCATTCTGAGAATAGTGTATGCGGCGACCGAGTTGCTCTTGCC
CGGCGTCAATACGGGATAATACCGCGCCACATAGCAGAACTTTAAAAGTGCTCATCATTGGAAAACGTTC
TTCGGGGCGAAAACTCTCAAGGATCTTACCGCTGTTGAGATCCAGTTCGATGTAACCCACTCGTGCACCC
AACTGATCTTCAGCATCTTTTACTTTCACCAGCGTTTCTGGGTGAGCAAAAACAGGAAGGCAAAATGCCG
CAAAAAAGGGAATAAGGGCGACACGGAAATGTTGAATACTCATACTCTTCCTTTTTCAATATTATTGAAG
CATTTATCAGGGTTATTGTCTCATGAGCGGATACATATTTGAATGTATTTAGAAAAATAAACAAATAGGG
GTTCCGCGCACATTTCCCCGAAAAGTGCCACCTGACGTCGGGATCTCTAATGATGCAATTTTTGTTTTGT
ACACTAAGATTCTATTTCGGAACTCTTACCCATGTCATTATTTACTTTATTTTCATTATTGTAATTTTTT
AAGCTTTTATTATGAATTATTTAAATACAATTCTTTTTGATCATGTGACAGACATCACTGAAAGATGTGC
TCTGCGTTATTAGTCAGATTGAAATATACATTTTCATGTAGATATGATGTTCTTACTTTAAATGTTGTTC
CATTTGCTAGCTTAAATAGACGATATTATAAATTTAAGTATTCACTAAAAATCTGACCCATTAATGTTAG
AATTAGTATTATTTTTTGTGATATTACATTTTTATATTTTGGATTTCAACCAATGCTCTGCGATATGATT
CAACAGAATAATATGTACAAGCTACTTTAATTCATATATACTAATAGATTCACAGATCCAGTACGACTGC
AAGAATTTACGTTTTGTTTGAAATGGTAGTAGCTACACTAAATTAACAATGATCGATTAATCCACATCCA
CAGTGTGTAATCATCCTAATGAAAACAAGAATAACTACAAAAATGAATATAAACTTTTTGCATGTTAGTC
TGACGTCTAAGAAACCATTATTATCATGACATTAACCTATAAAAATAGGCGTATCACGAGGCCCTTTCGT
C
Features (pLannotate 1.2.2; 16 found; start..end, strand, type, name):
    137..186     +  misc_feature   bom (fragment): basis of mobility region from pBR322
    188..585     +  promoter       TEF1 promoter: S. cerevisiae TEF1; promoter for EF-1α
    605..1169    +  CDS            NrsR (fragment): nourseothricin acetyltransferase; Streptomyces noursei nat1; confers resistance to nourseothricin
   1178..1425    +  terminator     CYC1 terminator: S. cerevisiae CYC1; transcription terminator for CYC1
   1431..1482    +  misc_feature   bom (fragment): basis of mobility region from pBR322
   1488..1645    -  CDS            lacZα (fragment): LacZα fragment of β-galactosidase; lacZ fragment
   1999..2067    +  misc_feature   MCS (fragment): pBluescript multiple cloning site
   2473..2489    +  misc_feature   MCS (fragment): pUC18/19 multiple cloning site
   2526..2542    -  protein_bind   lac operator: The lac repressor binds to the lac operator to inhibit transcription in E. coli. This inhibition can be relieved by adding lactose or isopropyl-β-D-thiogalactopyranoside (IPTG). lac repressor encoded by lacI
   2550..2580    -  promoter       lac promoter: promoter for the E. coli lac operon
   2595..2616    -  protein_bind   CAP binding site: CAP binding activates transcription in the presence of cAMP. E. coli catabolite activator protein
   2629..2721    -  CDS            lacI (fragment): lac repressor; lacI; The lac repressor binds to the lac operator to inhibit transcription in E. coli. This inhibition can be relieved by adding lactose or isopropyl-β-D-thiogalactopyranoside (IPTG).
   2904..3492    -  rep_origin     ori: high-copy-number ColE1/pMB1/pBR322/pUC origin of replication
   3663..4523    -  CDS            AmpR: β-lactamase; bla; confers resistance to ampicillin, carbenicillin, and related antibiotics
   4524..4628    -  promoter       AmpR promoter: bla
   5321..35      +  CDS            rop (fragment) (across the origin): Rop protein, which maintains plasmids at low copy number; rop
