[The description below was written by a language model from this plasmid's Addgene catalogue record and pLannotate feature annotations shown in this document.]
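Description:
pCN-EGD2 is an empty expression backbone for the yeast Candida glabrata, built on the pBM16.1 vector and totalling 5,321 bp. It is a shuttle plasmid. In E. coli it is maintained at high copy through a ColE1/pUC-type origin and selected with ampicillin via the β-lactamase gene and its native promoter. In yeast, selection relies on a nourseothricin (NAT) resistance cassette in which the Streptomyces noursei nat1 acetyltransferase is driven by the S. cerevisiae TEF1 promoter and terminated by the CYC1 terminator. Because this marker is dominant, the plasmid can be used in strains without auxotrophic mutations. The feature table does not annotate any yeast replication or centromere element, so the record does not show how the plasmid is maintained in C. glabrata.

The expression module was moved as a SacI/KpnI fragment from the related plasmid pCU-EGD2 and consists of the EGD2 promoter, a multiple cloning site and a HIS terminator. The automated annotation detects only fragments of pBluescript- and pUC-type polylinkers in this region, flanked by remnants of lacZα, the lac promoter and operator, and lacI. The EGD2 promoter and the terminator are not themselves called, presumably because they are absent from the annotation database. Short bom and rop fragments are leftover pBR322-derived sequence. A gene of interest is inserted into the cloning site by restriction cloning so that it is transcribed from the EGD2 promoter. The plasmid belongs to a published series of C. glabrata expression vectors. The depositor notes a single-nucleotide insertion near position 427, which falls within the annotated TEF1 promoter, and reports that it has no functional effect.
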