Addgene plasmid #45317: pCN-EGD2
Purpose: (Empty Backbone)
Depositing lab: Brendan Cormack. Depositing organization: Johns Hopkins University and School of Medicine. Publication: Expression plasmids for use in Candida glabrata. Zordan RE, Ren Y, Pan SJ, Rotondo G, De Las Penas A, Iluore J, Cormack BP. G3 (Bethesda). 2013 Oct 3;3(10):1675-86. doi: 10.1534/g3.113.006908. PubMed 23934995.
Backbone
  Vector backbone: pBM16.1
  Backbone size (bp): 5321
  Modifications to backbone: SacI/KpnI digest used to move EGD2pr-MCS-HIS-Terminator fragment from pCU-EGD2 into pBM16.1 backbone
  Vector type: C. glabrata
  Promoter: EGD2
  Selectable markers: nourseothricin (NAT)
Growth in bacteria
  Bacterial resistance: Ampicillin, 100 μg/mL
  Growth temperature: 37°C
  Growth strain: DH10B
  Copy number: High Copy
Gene/Insert
  Cloning method: Restriction Enzyme
Terms and licenses: Academic/Nonprofit Terms; Industry Terms: Not Available to Industry
Depositor comments: Please note that Addgene's sequencing results found a single nucleotide insertion between bp# 427 and 428 when compared to the full plasmid sequence. According to the depositing laboratory, this insertion has no effect on the function of the plasmid.
How to cite: pCN-EGD2 was a gift from Brendan Cormack (Addgene plasmid # 45317 ; http://n2t.net/addgene:45317 ; RRID:Addgene_45317)
