>Addgene plasmid #45317 | pCN-EGD2 | addgene partial sequence | sequence record 64715 | CYC-1
TTAGGGGCAGGGCATGCTCATGTAGAGCGCCTGCTCGCCGTCCGAGGCGGTGCCGTCGTACAGGGCGGTG
TCCAGGCCGCAGAGGGTGAACCCCATCCGCCGGTACGCGTGGATCGCCGGTGCGTTGACGTTGGTGACCT
CCAGCCAGAGGTGCCCGGCGCCCAGCTCGCGGGCGAACTCCGTCGCGAGCCCCATCAACGCGCGCCCGAC
CCCGTGCCCCCGGTGCTCCGGGGCGACCTCGATGTCCTCGACGGTCAGCCGGCGGTTCCAGCCGGAGTAC
GAGACGACCACGAAGCCCGCCAGGTCGCCGTCGTCCCCGTACGCGACGAACGTCCGGGAGTCAGGGTCGC
CGTCCTCCCCGTCGTCCGATTCGTCGTCCGATTCGTCGTCGGGGAACACCTTGGTCAGGGGCGGGTCCAC
CGGCACCTCCCGCAGGGTGAAGCCGTCCCCGGTGGCGGTGACGCGGAAGACGGTGTCGGTGGTGAAGGAC
CCATCCAGTGCCTCGATGGCCTCGGCGTCCCCCGGGACACTGGTGCGGTATCGGTAAGCCGTGTCGTCAA
GAGTGGTGCCCATTTTAGATCCAAAACTTAGATTAGATTGCTATGCTTTCTTTCTAATGAGCAAGAAGTA
AAAAAAGTTGTAATAGAACAAGAAAAATGAAACTGAAACTTGAGAAATTGAAGACCGTTTATTAACTTAA
ATATCAATGGGAGGTCATCGAAAGAGAAAAAAATCAAAAAAAAAATTTTCAAGAAAAAGAAACGTGATAA
AAATTTTTATTGCCTTTTTCGACGAAGAAAAAGAAACGAGGCGGTCTCTTTTTTCTTTTCCAAACCTTTA
GTACGGGTAATTAACGACACCCTAGAGGAAGAAAGAGGGGAAATTTAGTATGCTGTGCTTGGGTGTTTTG
AA
