>Addgene plasmid #45317 | pCN-EGD2 | addgene partial sequence | sequence record 66539 | pBluescriptSK
AGCTTATCGATACCGTCGACCTCGAGAACACAACCCACAGCTACCACCATCAACAATATTTATATATATA
ACGTACACATAGAAATCACACAAACAGAGTATTTATTCTTAACTACATGAACTACCATCAGACCGTCTGG
GCCACTATATAATGTGCCATTCATAAACGTGATCACTTTACGTAGCAGGCAACCCCAGGTGAAAATTTTT
CAGCGAGCTGCCAGATTGTCAGGTGAAAAACTGAAAAAAACTTCTGGGCGATGAGCTTGTGGCGGGAAAT
TAAGTATATAAAGCAGTTAGTTTCTTCTGCTTCTTGTGGTTCTGGGTATTCTTGTAATATTTGGAAGAAT
AGAAAATCAAGACTACTGCCTTTCTTTTCATATTATAGAGGAAGAAATACGCACGAACACGATATAGAGG
TAAAGGTACCTTGCAGGCATGCAAGCTTGGCGTAATCATGGTCATAGCTGTTTCCTGTGTGAAATTGTTA
TCCGCTCACAATTCCACACAACATACGAGCCGGAAGCATAAAGTGTAAAGCCTGGGGTGCCTAATGAGTG
AGCTAACTCACATTAATTGCGTTGCGCTCACTGCCCGCTTTCCAGTCGGGAAACCTGTCGTGCCAGCTGC
ATTAATGAATCGGCCAACGCGCGGGGAGAGGCGGTTTGCGTATTGGGCGCTCTTCCGCTTCCTCGCTCAC
TGACTCGCTGCGCTCGGTCGTTCGGCTGCGGCGAGCGGTATCAGCTCACTCAAAGGCGGTAATACGGTTA
TCCACAGAATCAGGGGATAACGCAGGAAAGAACATGTGAGCAAAAGGCCAGCAAAAGGCCAGGAACCGTA
AAAAGGCCGCGTTGCTGGCGTTTTTCCATAGGCTCCGCCCCCCTGACGAGCATCACAAAAATCGACGCTC
AAGTCAGAGGTGGCGAAACCCGACAGGACTATAAAGATACC
